>Addgene plasmid #182879 | pLV-PB2_Lock1-I436C+S993C | addgene full sequence | sequence record 360131 | Addgene NGS Result
TGATGCCGCCGTGTTCCGGCTGTCAGCGCAGGGGCGCCCGGTTCTTTTTGTCAAGACCGACCTGTCCGGT
GCCCTGAATGAACTGCAGGACGAGGCAGCGCGGCTATCGTGGCTGGCCACGACGGGCGTTCCTTGCGCAG
CTGTGCTCGACGTTGTCACTGAAGCGGGAAGGGACTGGCTGCTATTGGGCGAAGTGCCGGGGCAGGATCT
CCTGTCATCTCACCTTGCTCCTGCCGAGAAAGTATCCATCATGGCTGATGCAATGCGGCGGCTGCATACG
CTTGATCCGGCTACCTGCCCATTCGACCACCAAGCGAAACATCGCATCGAGCGAGCACGTACTCGGATGG
AAGCCGGTCTTGTCGATCAGGATGATCTGGACGAAGAGCATCAGGGGCTCGCGCCAGCCGAACTGTTCGC
CAGGCTCAAGGCGCGCATGCCCGACGGCGAGGATCTCGTCGTGACCCATGGCGATGCCTGCTTGCCGAAT
ATCATGGTGGAAAATGGCCGCTTTTCTGGATTCATCGACTGTGGCCGGCTGGGTGTGGCGGACCGCTATC
AGGACATAGCGTTGGCTACCCGTGATATTGCTGAAGAGCTTGGCGGCGAATGGGCTGACCGCTTCCTCGT
GCTTTACGGTATCGCCGCTCCCGATTCGCAGCGCATCGCCTTCTATCGCCTTCTTGACGAGTTCTTCTGA
GGGGATCCGTCGAGGGCCCGGTACCTTTAAGACCAATGACTTACAAGGCAGCTGTAGATCTTAGCCACTT
TTTAAAAGAAAAGGGGGGACTGGAAGGGCTAGCTCACTCCCAACGAAGACAAGATCTGCTTTTTGCTTGT
ACTGGGTCTCTCTGGTTAGACCAGATCTGAGCCTGGGAGCTCTCTGGCTAACTAGGGAACCCACTGCTTA
AGCCTCAATAAAGCTTGCCTTGAGTGCTTCAAGTAGTGTGTGCCCGTCTGTTGTGTGACTCTGGTAACTA
GAGATCCCTCAGACCCTTTTAGTCAGTGTGGAAAATCTCTAGCAGTAGTAGTTCATGTCATCTTATTATT
CAGTATTTATAACTTGCAAAGAAATGAATATCAGAGAGTGAGAGGAACTTGTTTATTGCAGCTTATAATG
GTTACAAATAAAGCAATAGCATCACAAATTTCACAAATAAAGCATTTTTTTCACTGCATTCTAGTTGTGG
TTTGTCCAAACTCATCAATGTATCTTATCATGTCTGGCTCTAGCTATCCCGCCCCTAACTCCGCCCATCC
CGCCCCTAACTCCGCCCAGTTCCGCCCATTCTCCGCCCCATGGCTGACTAATTTTTTTTATTTATGCAGA
GGCCGAGGCCGCCTCGGCCTCTGAGCTATTCCAGAAGTAGTGAGGAGGCTTTTTTGGAGGCCTAGGGACG
TACCCAATTCGCCCTATAGTGAGTCGTATTACGCGCGCTCACTGGCCGTCGTTTTACAACGTCGTGACTG
GGAAAACCCTGGCGTTACCCAACTTAATCGCCTTGCAGCACATCCCCCTTTCGCCAGCTGGCGTAATAGC
GAAGAGGCCCGCACCGATCGCCCTTCCCAACAGTTGCGCAGCCTGAATGGCGAATGGG
[124 nt withheld, positions 1599-1722]
C
[91 nt withheld, positions 1724-1814]
A
[49 nt withheld, positions 1816-1864]
CCTTTGACGTTGGAGTCCACGTTCTTT
[37 nt withheld, positions 1892-1928]
ACCCTATCTCGGTCTATTCTTTTGATTTATAAGGGATTTTGCCGATTTCGGCCTATTGGTTAAAAAATGA
GCTGATTTAACAAAAATTTAACGCGAATTTTAACAAAATATTAACGCTTACAATTTAGGTGGCACTTTTC
GGGGAAATGTGCGCGGAACCCCTATTTGTTTATTTTTCTAAATACATTCAAATATGTATCCGCTCATGAG
ACAATAACCCTGATAAATGCTTCAATAATATTGAAAAAGGAAGAGTATGAGTATTCAACATTTCCGTGTC
GCCCTTATTCCCTTTTTTGCGGCATTTTGCCTTCCTGTTTTTGCTCACCCAGAAACGCTGGTGAAAGTAA
AAGATGCTGAAGATCAGTTGGGTGCACGAGTGGGTTACATCGAACTGGATCTCAACAGCGGTAAGATCCT
TGAGAGTTTTCGCCCCGAAGAACGTTTTCCAATGATGAGCACTTTTAAAGTTCTGCTATGTGGCGCGGTA
TTATCCCGTATTGACGCCGGGCAAGAGCAACTCGGTCGCCGCATACACTATTCTCAGAATGACTTGGTTG
AGTACTCACCAGTCACAGAAAAGCATCTTACGGATGGCATGACAGTAAGAGAATTATGCAGTGCTGCCAT
AACCATGAGTGATAACACTGCGGCCAACTTACTTCTGACAACGATCGGAGGACCGAAGGAGCTAACCGCT
TTTTTGCACAACATGGGGGATCATGTAACTCGCCTTGATCGTTGGGAACCGGAGCTGAATGAAGCCATAC
CAAACGACGAGCGTGACACCACGATGCCTGTAGCAATGGCAACAACGTTGCGCAAACTATTAACTGGCGA
ACTACTTACTCTAGCTTCCCGGCAACAATTAATAGACTGGATGGAGGCGGATAAAGTTGCAGGACCACTT
CTGCGCTCGGCCCTTCCGGCTGGCTGGTTTATTGCTGATAAATCTGGAGCCGGTGAGCGTGGGTCTCGCG
GTATCATTGCAGCACTGGGGCCAGATGGTAAGCCCTCCCGTATCGTAGTTATCTACACGACGGGGAGTCA
GGCAACTATGGATGAACGAAATAGACAGATCGCTGAGATAGGTGCCTCACTGATTAAGCATTGGTAACTG
TCAGACCAAGTTTACTCATATATACTTTAGATTGATTTAAAACTTCATTTTTAATTTAAAAGGATCTAGG
TGAAGATCCTTTTTGATAATCTCATGACCAAAATCCCTTAACGTGAGTTTTCGTTCCACTGAGCGTCAGA
CCCCGTAGAAAAGATCAAAGGATCTTCTTGAGATCCTTTTTTTCTGCGCGTAATCTGCTGCTTGCAAACA
AAAAAACCACCGCTACCAGCGGTGGTTTGTTTGCCGGATCAAGAGCTACCAACTCTTTTTCCGAAGGTAA
CTGGCTTCAGCAGAGCGCAGATACCAAATACTGTTCTTCTAGTGTAGCCGTAGTTAGGCCACCACTTCAA
GAACTCTGTAGCACCGCCTACATACCTCGCTCTGCTAATCCTGTTACCAGTGGCTGCTGCCAGTGGCGAT
AAGTCGTGTCTTACCGGGTTGGACTCAAGACGATAGTTACCGGATAAGGCGCAGCGGTCGGGCTGAACGG
GGGGTTCGTGCACACAGCCCAGCTTGGAGCGAACGACCTACACCGAACTGAGATACCTACAGCGTGAGCT
ATGAGAAAGCGCCACGCTTCCCGAAGGGAGAAAGGCGGACAGGTATCCGGTAAGCGGCAGGGTCGGAACA
GGAGAGCGCACGAGGGAGCTTCCAGGGGGAAACGCCTGGTATCTTTATAGTCCTGTCGGGTTTCGCCACC
TCTGACTTGAGCGTCGATTTTTGTGATGCTCGTCAGGGGGGCGGAGCCTATGGAAAAACGCCAGCAACGC
GGCCTTTTTACGGTTCCTGGCCTTTTGCTGGCCTTTTGCTCACATGTTCTTTCCTGCGTTATCCCCTGAT
TCTGTGGATAACCGTATTACCGCCTTTGAGTGAGCTGATACCGCTCGCCGCAGCCGAACGACCGAGCGCA
GCGAGTCAGTGAGCGAGGAAGCGGAAGAGCGCCCAATACGCAAACCGCCTCTCCCCGCGCGTTGGCCGAT
TCATTAATGCAGCTGGCACGACAGGTTTCCCGACTGGAAAGCGGGCAGTGAGCGCAACGCAATTAATGTG
AGTTAGCTCACTCATTAGGCACCCCAGGCTTTACACTTTATGCTTCCGGCTCGTATGTTGTGTGGAATTG
TGAGCGGATAACAATTTCACACAGGAAACAGCTATGACCATGATTACGCCAAGCGCGCAATTAACCCTCA
CTAAAGGGAACAAAAGCTGGAGCTGCAAGCTTAATGTAGTCTTATGCAATACTCTTGTAGTCTTGCAACA
TGGTAACGATGAGTTAGCAACATGCCTTACAAGGAGAGAAAAAGCACCGTGCATGCCGATTGGTGGAAGT
AAGGTGGTACGATCGTGCCTTATTAGGAAGGCAACAGACGGGTCTGACATGGATTGGACGAACCACTGAA
TTGCCGCATTGCAGAGATATTGTATTTAAGTGCCTAGCTCGATACATAAACGGGTCTCTCTGGTTAGACC
AGATCTGAGCCTGGGAGCTCTCTGGCTAACTAGGGAACCCACTGCTTAAGCCTCAATAAAGCTTGCCTTG
AGTGCTTCAAGTAGTGTGTGCCCGTCTGTTGTGTGACTCTGGTAACTAGAGATCCCTCAGACCCTTTTAG
TCAGTGTGGAAAATCTCTAGCAGTGGCGCCCGAACAGGGACTTGAAAGCGAAAGGGAAACCAGAGGAGCT
CTCTCGACGCAGGACTCGGCTTGCTGAAGCGCGCACGGCAAGAGGCGAGGGGCGGCGACTGGTGAGTACG
CCAAAAATTTTGACTAGCGGAGGCTAGAAGGAGAGAGATGGGTGCGAGAGCGTCAGTATTAAGCGGGGGA
GAATTAGATCGCGATGGGAAAAAATTCGGTTAAGGCCAGGGGGAAAGAAAAAATATAAATTAAAACATAT
AGTATGGGCAAGCAGGGAGCTAGAACGATTCGCAGTTAATCCTGGCCTGTTAGAAACATCAGAAGGCTGT
AGACAAATACTGGGACAGCTACAACCATCCCTTCAGACAGGATCAGAAGAACTTAGATCATTATATAATA
CAGTAGCAACCCTCTATTGTGTGCATCAAAGGATAGAGATAAAAGACACCAAGGAAGCTTTAGACAAGAT
AGAGGAAGAGCAAAACAAAAGTAAGACCACCGCACAGCAAGCGGCCGCTGATCTTCAGACCTGGAGGAGG
AGATATGAGGGACAATTGGAGAAGTGAATTATATAAATATAAAGTAGTAAAAATTGAACCATTAGGAGTA
GCACCCACCAAGGCAAAGAGAAGAGTGGTGCAGAGAGAAAAAAGAGCAGTGGGAATAGGAGCTTTGTTCC
TTGGGTTCTTGGGAGCAGCAGGAAGCACTATGGGCGCAGCGTCAATGACGCTGACGGTACAGGCCAGACA
ATTATTGTCTGGTATAGTGCAGCAGCAGAACAATTTGCTGAGGGCTATTGAGGCGCAACAGCATCTGTTG
CAACTCACAGTCTGGGGCATCAAGCAGCTCCAGGCAAGAATCCTGGCTGTGGAAAGATACCTAAAGGATC
AACAGCTCCTGGGGATTTGGGGTTGCTCTGGAAAACTCATTTGCACCACTGCTGTGCCTTGGAATGCTAG
TTGGAGTAATAAATCTCTGGAACAGATTTGGAATCACACGACCTGGATGGAGTGGGACAGAGAAATTAAC
AATTACACAAGCTTAATACACTCCTTAATTGAAGAATCGCAAAACCAGCAAGAAAAGAATGAACAAGAAT
TATTGGAATTAGATAAATGGGCAAGTTTGTGGAATTGGTTTAACATAACAAATTGGCTGTGGTATATAAA
ATTATTCATAATGATAGTAGGAGGCTTGGTAGGTTTAAGAATAGTTTTTGCTGTACTTTCTATAGTGAAT
AGAGTTAGGCAGGGATATTCACCATTATCGTTTCAGACCCACCTCCCAACCCCGAGGGGACCCGACAGGC
CCGAAGGAATAGAAGAAGAAGGTGGAGAGAGAGACAGAGACAGATCCATTCGATTAGTGAACGGATCTCG
ACGGTATCGGTTAACTTTTAAAAGAAAAGGGGGGATTGGGGGGTACAGTGCAGGGGAAAGAATAGTAGAC
ATAATAGCAACAGACATACAAACTAAAGAATTACAAAAACAAATTACAAAAATTCAAAATTTTATCGATC
ACGAGACTAGCCTCGAGAAGCTTGATATCGAATTCCACGGGGTTGGGGTTGCGCCTTTTCCAAGGCAGCC
CTGGGTTTGCGCAGGGACGCGGCTGCTCTGGGCGTGGTTCCGGGAAACGCAGCGGCGCCGACCCTGGGTC
TCGCACATTCTTCACGTCCGTTCGCAGCGTCACCCGGATCTTCGCCGCTACCCTTGTGGGCCCCCCGGCG
ACGCTTCCTGCTCCGCCCCTAAGTCGGGAAGGTTCCTTGCGGTTCGCGGCGTGCCGGACGTGACAAACGG
AAGCCGCACGTCTCACTAGTACCCTCGCAGACGGACAGCGCCAGGGAGCAATGGCAGCGCGCCGACCGCG
ATGGGCTGTGGCCAATAGCGGCTGCTCAGCAGGGCGCGCCGAGAGCAGCGGCCGGGAAGGGGCGGTGCGG
GAGGCGGGGTGTGGGGCGGTAGTGTGGGCCCTGTTCCTGCCCGCGCGGTGTTCCGCATTCTGCAAGCCTC
CGGAGCGCACGTCGGCAGTCGGCTCCCTCGTTGACCGAATCACCGACCTCTCTCCCCAGGGGGATCCACC
GGTTCGTCGACTAGTCCAGTGTGGTGGAATTCTGCAGATATCAACAAGTTTGTACAAAAAAGCAGAAGGG
CCGTCAAGGCCCACCATGGCACTGCAGCTCTGGGCCCTGACCCTGCTGGGCCTGCTGGGCGCAGGTGCCA
GCCTGAGGCCCCGCAAGCTGGACTTCTTCCGCAGCGAGAAAGAGCTGAACCACCTGGCTGTGGATGAGGC
CTCAGGCGTGGTGTACCTGGGGGCGGTGAATGCCCTCTACCAGCTGGATGCGAAGCTGCAGCTGGAGCAG
CAGGTGGCCACGGGCCCGGCCCTGGACAACAAGAAGTGCACGCCGCCCATCGAGGCCAGCCAGTGCCATG
AGGCTGAGATGACTGACAATGTCAACCAGCTGCTGCTGCTCGACCCTCCCAGGAAGCGCCTGGTGGAGTG
CGGCAGCCTCTTCAAGGGCATCTGCGCTCTGCGCGCCCTGAGCAACATCTCCCTCCGCCTGTTCTACGAG
GACGGCAGCGGGGAGAAGTCTTTCGTGGCCAGCAATGATGAGGGCGTGGCCACAGTGGGGCTGGTGAGCT
CCACGGGTCCTGGTGGTGACCGCGTGCTGTTTGTGGGCAAAGGCAATGGGCCACACGACAACGGCATCAT
CGTGAGCACTCGGCTGTTGGACCGGACTGACAGCAGGGAGGCCTTTGAAGCCTACACGGACCACGCCACC
TACAAGGCCGGCTACCTGTCCACCAACACACAGCAGTTCGTGGCGGCCTTCGAGGACGGCCCCTACGTCT
TCTTTGTCTTCAACCAGCAGGACAAGCACCCGGCCCGGAACCGCACGCTGCTGGCACGCATGTGCAGAGA
AGACCCCAACTACTACTCCTACCTGGAGATGGACCTGCAGTGCCGGGACCCCGACATCCACGCCGCTGCC
TTTGGCACCTGCCTGGCCGCCTCCGTGGCTGCGCCTGGCTCTGGCAGGGTGCTATATGCTGTCTTCAGCA
GAGACAGCCGGAGCAGTGGGGGGCCCGGTGCGGGCCTCTGCCTGTTCCCGCTGGACAAGGTGCACGCCAA
GATGGAGGCCAACCGCAACGCCTGTTACACAGGCACCCGGGAGGCCCGTGACATCTTCTACAAGCCCTTC
CACGGCGATATCCAGTGCGGCGGCCACGCGCCGGGCTCCAGCAAGAGCTTCCCATGTGGCTCGGAGCACC
TGCCCTACCCGCTGGGCAGCCGCGACGGGCTCAGAGGCACAGCCGTGCTGCAGCGTGGAGGCCTGAACCT
CACGGCTGTCACCGTGGCTGCTGAAAATAACCACACTGTTGCTTTTCTGGGCACCTCTGATGGCCGGATC
CTCAAGGTGTACCTCACCCCAGATGGCACCTCCTCAGAGTACGACTCTATCCTTGTGGAGTGTAACAAGA
GAGTCAAGCGCGACCTGGTACTGTCTGGAGACCTGGGCAGCCTGTACGCCATGACCCAGGACAAGGTGTT
CCGGCTGCCGGTGCAGGAGTGCCTGAGCTACCCGACCTGCACCCAGTGCCGCGACTCCCAGGACCCCTAC
TGCGGCTGGTGCGTCGTCGAGGGACGATGCACCCGGAAGGCCGAGTGTCCGCGGGCCGAGGAGGCCAGCC
ACTGGCTGTGGAGCCGAAGCAAGTCCTGCGTGGCCGTCACCAGCGCCCAGCCACAGAACATGAGCCGGCG
GGCCCAGGGGGAGGTGCAGCTGACCGTCAGCCCCCTCCCTGCCCTGAGCGAGGAGGACGAGTTGCTGTGC
CTTTTTGGGGAGTCGCCGCCACACCCCGCCCGCGTGGAGGGCGAGGCCGTCATCTGCAACTCCCCAAGCA
GCATCCCCGTCACACCGCCAGGCCAGGACCACGTGGCCGTGACCATCCAGCTCCTCCTTAGACGAGGCAA
CATCTTCCTCACGTCCTACCAGTACCCCTTCTACGACTGCCGCCAGGCCATGAGCCTGGAGGAGAACCTG
CCGTGCATCTCCTGCGTGAGCAACCGCTGGACCTGCCAGTGGGACCTGCGCTACCACGAGTGCCGGGAGG
CTTCGCCCAACCCTGAGGACGGCATCGTCCGTGCCCACATGGAGGACAGCTGTCCCCAGTTCCTGGGACC
CAGCCCCCTGGTGATCCCCATGAACCACGAGACAGATGTGAACTTCCAGGGCAAGAACCTGGACACCGTG
AAGGGTTCCTCCCTGCACGTGGGCAGTGACTTGCTCAAGTTCATGGAGCCGGTGACCATGCAGGAATCTG
GGACCTTCGCCTTTCGGACCCCAAAGCTGTCCCACGATGCCAACGAGACGCTGCCCCTGCACCTCTACGT
CAAGTCTTACGGCAAGAATATCGACAGCAAGCTCCATGTGACCCTCTACAACTGCTCCTTTGGCCGCAGC
GACTGCAGCCTGTGCCGGGCCGCTAACCCCGACTACAGGTGTGCGTGGTGCGGGGGCCAGAGCAGGTGCG
TGTATGAGGCCCTGTGCAACACCACCTCCGAGTGCCCGCCGCCCGTCATCACCAGGATCCAGCCTGAGAC
GGGCCCCCTGGGTGGGGGCATCCGCATCACCATCCTGGGGTCCAATTTGGGCGTCCAAGCAGGGGACATC
CAGAGGATCTCTGTGGCCGGCCGGAACTGCTCCTTTCAGCCGGAACGTTACTCCGTGTCCACCCGGATCG
TGTGTGTGATCGAGGCTGCGGAGACGCCTTTCACGGGGGGTGTCGAGGTGGACGTCTTCGGGAAACTGGG
CCGTTCGCCTCCCAATGTCCAGTTCACCTTCCAACAGCCCAAGCCTCTCAGTGTGGAGCCGCAGCAGGGA
CCGCAGGCGGGCGGCACCACACTGACCATCCACGGCACCCACCTGGACACGGGCTCCCAGGAGGACGTGC
GGGTGACCCTCAACGGCGTCCCGTGTAAAGTGACGAAGTTTGGGGCGCAGCTCCAGTGTGTCACTGGCCC
CCAGGCGACACGGGGCCAGATGCTTCTGGAGGTCTCCTACGGGGGGTCCCCCGTGCCCAACCCCGGCATC
TTCTTCACCTACCGCGAAAACCCCGTACTGCGAGCCTTCGAGCCGCTACGATGCTTTGCCAGTGGTGGCC
GCAGCATCAACGTCACGGGTCAGGGCTTCAGCCTGATCCAGAGGTTTGCCATGGTGGTCATCGCGGAGCC
CCTGCAGTCCTGGCAGCCGCCGCGGGAGGCTGAATCCCTGCAGCCCATGACGGTGGTGGGTACAGACTAC
GTGTTCCACAATGACACCAAGGTCGTCTTCCTGTCCCCGGCTGTGCCTGAGGAGCCAGAGGCCTACAACC
TCACGGTGCTGATCGAGATGGACGGGCACCGTGCCCTGCTCAGAACAGAGGCCGGGGCCTTCGAGTACGT
GCCTGACCCCACCTTTGAGAACTTCACAGGTGGCGTCAAGAAGCAGGTCAACAAGCTCATCCACGCCCGG
GGCACCAATCTGAACAAGGCGATGACGCTGCAGGAGGCCGAGGCCTTCGTGGGTGCCGAGCGCTGCACCA
TGAAGACGCTGACGGAGACCGACCTGTACTGTGAGCCCCCGGAGGTGCAGCCCCCGCCCAAGCGGCGGCA
GAAACGAGACACCACACACAACCTGCCCGAGTTCATTGTGAAGTTCGGCTCTCGCGAGTGGGTGCTGGGC
CGCGTGGAGTACGACACACGGGTGAGCGACGTGCCGCTCAGCCTCATCTTGCCGCTGGTCATCGTGCCCA
TGGTGGTCGTCATCGCGGTGTCTGTCTACTGCTACTGGAGGAAGAGCCAGCAGGCCGAACGAGAGTATGA
GAAGATCAAGTCCCAGCTGGAGGGCCTGGAGGAGAGCGTGCGGGACCGCTGCAAGAAGGAATTCACAGAC
CTGATGATCGAGATGGAGGACCAGACCAACGACGTGCACGAGGCCGGCATCCCCGTGCTGGACTACAAGA
CCTACACCGACCGCGTCTTCTTCCTGCCCTCCAAGGACGGCGACAAGGACGTGATGATCACCGGCAAGCT
GGACATCCCTGAGCCGCGGCGGCCGGTGGTGGAGCAGGCCCTCTACCAGTTCTCCAACCTGCTGAACAGC
AAGTCTTTCCTCATCAATTTCATCCACACCCTGGAGAACCAGCGGGAGTTCTCGGCCCGCGCCAAGGTCT
ACTTCGCGTCCCTGCTGACGGTGGCGCTGCACGGGAAACTGGAGTACTACACGGACATCATGCACACGCT
CTTCCTGGAGCTCCTGGAGCAGTACGTGGTGGCCAAGAACCCCAAGCTGATGCTGCGCAGGTCTGAGACT
GTGGTGGAGAGGATGCTGTCCAACTGGATGTCCATCTGCCTGTACCAGTACCTCAAGGACAGTGCCGGGG
AGCCCCTGTACAAGCTCTTCAAGGCCATCAAACATCAGGTGGAAAAGGGCCCGGTGGATGCGGTACAGAA
GAAGGCCAAGTACACTCTCAACGACACGGGGCTGCTGGGGGATGATGTGGAGTACGCACCCCTGACGGTG
AGCGTGATCGTGCAGGACGAGGGAGTGGACGCCATCCCGGTGAAGGTCCTCAACTGTGACACCATCTCCC
AGGTCAAGGAGAAGATCATTGACCAGGTGTACCGTGGGCAGCCCTGCTCCTGCTGGCCCAGGCCAGACAG
CGTGGTCCTGGAGTGGCGTCCGGGCTCCACAGCGCAGATCCTGTCGGACCTGGACCTGACGTCACAGCGG
GAGGGCCGGTGGAAGCGCGTCAACACCCTTATGCACTACAATGTCCGGGATGGAGCCACCCTCATCCTGT
CCAAGGTGGGGGTCTCCCAGCAGCCGGAGGACAGCCAGCAGGACCTGCCTGGGGAGCGCCATGCCCTCCT
GGAGGAGGAGAACCGGGTGTGGCACCTGGTGCGGCCGACCGACGAGGTGGACGAGGGCAAGTCCAAGAGA
GGCAGCGTGAAAGAGAAGGAGCGGACGAAGGCCATCACCGAGATCTACCTGACGCGGCTGCTCTCAGTCA
AGGGCACACTGCAGCAGTTTGTGGACAACTTCTTCCAGAGCGTGCTGGCGCCTGGGCACGCGGTGCCACC
TGCAGTCAAGTACTTCTTCGACTTCCTGGACGAGCAGGCAGAGAAGCACAACATCCAGGATGAAGACACC
ATCCACATCTGGAAGACGAACAGCTTACCGCTCCGGTTCTGGGTGAACATCCTCAAGAACCCCCACTTCA
TCTTTGACGTGCATGTCCACGAGGTGGTGGACGCCTCGCTGTCAGTCATCGCGCAGACCTTCATGGATGC
CTGCACGCGCACGGAGCATAAGCTGAGCCGCGATTCTCCCAGCAACAAGCTGCTGTACGCCAAGGAGATC
TCCACCTACAAGAAGATGGTGGAGGATTACTACAAGGGGATCCGGCAGATGGTGCAGGTCAGCGACCAGG
ACATGAACACACACCTGGCAGAGATTTCCCGGGCGCACACGGACTCCTTGAACACCCTCGTGGCACTCCA
CCAGCTCTACCAATACACGCAGAAGTACTATGACGAGATCATCAATGCCTTGGAGGAGGATCCTGCCGCC
CAGAAGATGCAGCTGGCCTTCCGCCTGCAGCAGATTGCCGCTGCACTGGAGAACAAGGTCACTGACCTCT
AGGGCCTCATGGGCCCAGCTTTCTTGTACAAAGTGGTTGATATCCAGCACAGTGGCGGCCGCTCGACAAT
CAACCTCTGGATTACAAAATTTGTGAAAGATTGACTGGTATTCTTAACTATGTTGCTCCTTTTACGCTAT
GTGGATACGCTGCTTTAATGCCTTTGTATCATGCTATTGCTTCCCGTATGGCTTTCATTTTCTCCTCCTT
GTATAAATCCTGGTTGCTGTCTCTTTATGAGGAGTTGTGGCCCGTTGTCAGGCAACGTGGCGTGGTGTGC
ACTGTGTTTGCTGACGCAACCCCCACTGGTTGGGGCATTGCCACCACCTGTCAGCTCCTTTCCGGGACTT
TCGCTTTCCCCCTCCCTATTGCCACGGCGGAACTCATCGCCGCCTGCCTTGCCCGCTGCTGGACAGGGGC
TCGGCTGTTGGGCACTGACAATTCCGTGGTGTTGTCGGGGAAGCTGACGTCCTTTCCATGGCTGCTCGCC
TGTGTTGCCACCTGGATTCTGCGCGGGACGTCCTTCTGCTACGTCCCTTCGGCCCTCAATCCAGCGGACC
TTCCTTCCCGCGGCCTGCTGCCGGCTCTGCGGCCTCTTCCGCGTCTTCGCCTTCGCCCTCAGACGAGTCG
GATCTCCCTTTGGGCCGCCTCCCCGCCTGGAATTCTGCAGATATCCGGACTAGTGATCTAATTCTACCGG
GTAGGGGAGGCGCTTTTCCCAAGGCAGTCTGGAGCATGCGCTTTAGCAGCCCCGCTGGGCACTTGGCGCT
ACACAAGTGGCCTCTGGCCTCGCACACATTCCACATCCACCGGTAGGCGCCAACCGGCTCCGTTCTTTGG
TGGCCCCTTCGCGCCACCTTCTACTCCTCCCCTAGTCAGGAAGTTCCCCCCCGCCCCGCAGCTCGCGTCG
TGCAGGACGTGACAAATGGAAGTAGCACGTCTCACTAGTCTCGTGCAGATGGACAGCACCGCTGAGCAAT
GGAAGCGGGTAGGCCTTTGGGGCAGCGGCCAATAGCAGCTTTGCTCCTTCGCTTTCTGGGCTCAGAGGCT
GGGAAGGGGTGGGTCCGGGGGCGGGCTCAGGGGCGGGCTCAGGGGCGGGGCGGGCGCCCGAAGGTCCTCC
GGAGGCCCGGCATTCTGCACGCTTCAAAAGCGCACGTCTGCCGCGCTGTTCTCCTCTTCCTCATCTCCGG
GCCTTTCGACCTGCAGCCAATATGGGATCGGCCATTGAACAAGATGGATTGCACGCAGGTTCTCCGGCCG
CTTGGGTGGAGAGGCTATTCGGCTATGACTGGGCACAACAGACAATCGGCTGCTC
Features (pLannotate 1.2.2; 30 found; start..end, strand, type, name):
    721..858     +  CDS            nef (fragment): NEF_HV1LA - Experimental evidence at protein level: Swiss-Prot protein existence level 1. Extracellular Nef protein targets CD4(+) T-lymphocytes for apoptosis by interacting with CXCR4 surface receptors. From Human immunodeficiency virus type 1 group M subtype B (isolate Lai) (HIV-1).
    844..1024    +  LTR            5' LTR (truncated): truncated 5' long terminal repeat (LTR) from HIV-1
   1096..1217    +  polyA_signal   SV40 poly(A) signal: SV40 polyadenylation signal
   1257..1392    +  rep_origin     SV40 ori: SV40 origin of replication
   1413..1431    -  promoter       T7 promoter: promoter for bacteriophage T7 RNA polymerase
   1439..1594    +  CDS            lacZα (fragment): LacZα fragment of β-galactosidase; lacZ fragment
   1599..2027    +  rep_origin     f1 ori (sequence partly withheld): f1 bacteriophage origin of replication; arrow indicates direction of (+) strand synthesis
   2080..2184    +  promoter       AmpR promoter: bla
   2185..3045    +  CDS            AmpR: β-lactamase; bla; confers resistance to ampicillin, carbenicillin, and related antibiotics
   3216..3804    +  rep_origin     ori: high-copy-number ColE1/pMB1/pBR322/pUC origin of replication
   3987..4079    +  CDS            lacI (fragment): lac repressor; lacI; The lac repressor binds to the lac operator to inhibit transcription in E. coli. This inhibition can be relieved by adding lactose or isopropyl-β-D-thiogalactopyranoside (IPTG).
   4092..4113    +  protein_bind   CAP binding site: CAP binding activates transcription in the presence of cAMP. E. coli catabolite activator protein
   4128..4158    +  promoter       lac promoter: promoter for the E. coli lac operon
   4162..4184    +  protein_bind   lac operator (fragment): The lac repressor binds to the lac operator to inhibit transcription in E. coli. This inhibition can be relieved by adding lactose or isopropyl-β-D-thiogalactopyranoside (IPTG). lac repressor encoded by lacI
   4227..4245    +  promoter       T3 promoter: promoter for bacteriophage T3 RNA polymerase
   4273..4499    +  promoter       RSV promoter: Rous sarcoma virus enhancer/promoter
   4500..4680    +  LTR            5' LTR (truncated): truncated 5' long terminal repeat (LTR) from HIV-1
   4727..4852    +  misc_feature   HIV-1 Ψ: packaging signal of human immunodeficiency virus type 1
   4836..5199    +  CDS            HIV-1 gag (fragment): gag protein from human immunodeficiency virus 1; gag
   5345..5578    +  misc_feature   RRE: The Rev response element (RRE) of HIV-1 allows for Rev-dependent mRNA export from the nucleus to the cytoplasm.
   5955..6055    +  CDS            Rev (fragment): human immunodeficiency virus 1 (HIV-1) Rev protein; rev; enhances nuclear export of unspliced and incompletely spliced viral mRNAs
   6074..6191    +  misc_feature   cPPT/CTS: central polypurine tract and central termination sequence of HIV-1
   6211..6234    -  misc_feature   MCS (fragment): pBluescript multiple cloning site
   6237..6747    +  promoter       hPGK promoter: human phosphoglycerate kinase 1 promoter
   6803..6823    +  protein_bind   attB1: mutant version of attB; core recombination site for the Gateway® BP reaction BP Clonase™
   6844..12357   +  CDS            PLXNB2: PLXB2_HUMAN - Also known as KIAA0315. Experimental evidence at protein level: Swiss-Prot protein existence level 1. Cell surface receptor for SEMA4C, SEMA4D and SEMA4G that plays an important role in cell-cell signaling (By similarity). Plays a role in glutamatergic synapse development and is required for SEMA4A- mediated excitatory synapse development (By similarity). Binding to class 4 semaphorins promotes downstream activation of RHOA and phosphorylation of ERBB2 at 'Tyr-1248' (By similarity). Required for normal differentiation and migration of neuronal cells during brain corticogenesis an
  12374..12394   -  protein_bind   attB2: mutant version of attB; core recombination site for the Gateway® BP reaction BP Clonase™
  12426..13014   +  misc_feature   WPRE: woodchuck hepatitis virus posttranscriptional regulatory element
  13057..13556   +  promoter       PGK promoter: mouse phosphoglycerate kinase 1 promoter
  13570..700     +  CDS            NeoR/KanR (across the origin): aminoglycoside phosphotransferase from Tn5; aph(3')-II (or nptII); confers resistance to neomycin, kanamycin, and G418 (Geneticin®)
