[The description below was written by a language model from this plasmid's Addgene catalogue record and pLannotate feature annotations shown in this document.]
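Description:
pLV-PB2_Lock1-I436C+S993C is a lentiviral expression plasmid built on the Gateway-compatible pLENTI PGK Neo DEST backbone, designed to deliver a mutant form of human Plexin-B2 (PLXNB2) into mammalian cells. It is maintained in E. coli through a high-copy ColE1/pUC-type origin with ampicillin selection (β-lactamase), and also carries an f1 origin and remnants of a pBluescript-type cloning region (lac promoter/operator, T3 and T7 promoters, lacZα fragment). The catalogue lists a total size of about 13.7 kb, in line with the sequenced record.

The viral portion has a third-generation layout: an RSV promoter drives a truncated HIV-1 5' LTR, followed by the Ψ packaging signal with a partial gag sequence, the Rev response element for Rev-dependent export of the genomic RNA, and the cPPT/CTS. A second truncated LTR, annotated by the tool as a 5' LTR but sitting in the 3' position, is followed by an SV40 polyadenylation signal. Between these elements, the human PGK promoter drives the roughly 5.5 kb PLXNB2 open reading frame, which is flanked by attB1 and attB2 sites left by Gateway recombination and followed by a WPRE to enhance transcript expression. A separate mouse PGK promoter drives NeoR/KanR, allowing G418 selection of transduced cells.

The insert carries two substitutions, isoleucine 436 to cysteine and serine 993 to cysteine, and the deposit describes it as a "locked ring" mutant of Plexin-B2. No epitope tag or fluorescent reporter is annotated. The associated work concerns Plexin-B2 in membrane tension regulation and in glioma cell invasion through confined space, so the construct suits stable expression of this conformationally constrained receptor for comparison with other Plexin-B2 variants.
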