Addgene plasmid #182879: pLV-PB2_Lock1-I436C+S993C
Purpose: Lentivirus for expression of Plexin-B2 locked ring mutant
Depositing lab: Roland Friedel. Depositing organization: Icahn School of Medicine at Mount Sinai. Publication: Invasion of glioma cells through confined space requires membrane tension regulation and mechano-electrical coupling via Plexin-B2. Junqueira Alves C, Hannah T, Sadia S, Kolsteeg C, Dixon A, Wiener RJ, Nguyen H, Tipping MJ, Silva Ladeira J, Fernandes da Costa Franklin P, de Paula Dutra de Nigro N, Alves Dias R, Zabala Capriles PV, Rodrigues Furtado de Mendonca JP, Slesinger PA, Costa KD, Zou H, Friedel RH. Nat Commun. 2025 Jan 2;16(1):272. doi: 10.1038/s41467-024-55056-6. PubMed 39747004.
Backbone
  Vector backbone: pLENTI PGK Neo DEST
  Backbone manufacturer: Eric Campeau & Paul Kaufman (Addgene plasmid # 19067)
  Backbone size w/o insert (bp): 8150
  Total vector size (bp): 13667
  Vector type: Lentiviral
  Selectable markers: Neomycin (select with G418)
Growth in bacteria
  Bacterial resistance: Ampicillin, 100 μg/mL
  Growth temperature: 37°C
  Growth strain: NEB Stable
  Copy number: High Copy
Gene/Insert
  Gene/Insert name: hPLXNB2
  Species: H. sapiens (human)
  Insert size (bp): 5517
  Mutation: changed Isoleucine 436 to Cysteine and Serine 993 to Cysteine
  Entrez Gene: PLXNB2 (a.k.a. MM1, Nbla00445, PLEXB2, dJ402G11.3)
Terms and licenses: Academic/Nonprofit Terms; Industry Terms: Not Available to Industry
How to cite: pLV-PB2_Lock1-I436C+S993C was a gift from Roland Friedel (Addgene plasmid # 182879 ; http://n2t.net/addgene:182879 ; RRID:Addgene_182879)
